Addgene plasmid #19088: Ta1098(243-339)
Depositing lab: SeWon Suh. Depositing organization: Seoul National University. Publication: Structural and functional insights into dom34, a key component of no-go mRNA decay. Lee HH, Kim YS, Kim KH, Heo I, Kim SK, Kim O, Kim HK, Yoon JY, Kim HS, Kim do J, Lee SJ, Yoon HJ, Kim SJ, Lee BG, Song HK, Kim VN, Park CM, Suh SW. Mol Cell. 2007 Sep 21. 27(6):938-50. 10.1016/j.molcel.2007.07.019 PubMed 17889667.
Backbone
  Vector backbone: pET21a(+)
  Backbone size w/o insert (bp): 5443
  Vector type: Bacterial Expression
Growth in bacteria
  Bacterial resistance: Ampicillin, 100 μg/mL
  Growth temperature: 37°C
  Growth strain: DH5alpha
  Copy number: High Copy
Gene/Insert
  Gene/Insert name: Cell division protein pelota related protein (alt name: Thermoplasma acidophilum)
  Species: Thermoplasma acidophilum
  Insert size (bp): 291
  Entrez Gene: DOM34 (a.k.a. YNL001W)
  Tag / fusion protein: C tag (C terminal on insert)
  Cloning method: Restriction Enzyme; 5′ cloning site NdeI (not destroyed); 3′ cloning site XhoI (not destroyed)
  Sequencing primers: 5′ T7
Terms and licenses: Academic/Nonprofit Terms; Industry Terms: Not Available to Industry
How to cite: Ta1098(243-339) was a gift from SeWon Suh (Addgene plasmid # 19088 ; http://n2t.net/addgene:19088 ; RRID:Addgene_19088)
