[The description below was written by a language model from this plasmid's Addgene catalogue record.]
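Description:
Ta1098(243-339) is a bacterial expression plasmid built on the pET21a(+) backbone (5443 bp without insert) and carrying a 291 bp fragment from the archaeon Thermoplasma acidophilum. The insert is annotated as the cell division protein pelota related protein, and the construct name indicates that it encodes residues 243–339 of the Ta1098 gene product, a length that matches the stated insert size. The record links the insert to the yeast gene DOM34 (YNL001W), reflecting that the archaeal pelota protein is the homologue of Dom34, a factor in no-go mRNA decay. The fragment therefore represents a C-terminal portion of the protein rather than the full-length polypeptide.

The fragment was cloned by restriction digestion between NdeI at the 5′ end and XhoI at the 3′ end, with both sites retained. The record lists only an unspecified "C tag" at the C terminus of the insert. In pET21a(+), cloning into XhoI without a stop codon normally reads through into the vector-encoded hexahistidine tag, so this is the likely identity, although the record does not say so. The promoter is also not listed explicitly, but pET21a(+) vectors drive expression from a T7 promoter under lac operator control, consistent with the T7 sequencing primer given, and so require a host supplying T7 RNA polymerase for expression. The plasmid is selected with ampicillin, is described as high copy, and is propagated in DH5alpha. No feature table was provided. The associated work concerns structural and functional analysis of Dom34, so the construct is suited to producing this isolated domain recombinantly for such studies.
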