>Addgene plasmid #19088 | Ta1098(243-339) | addgene partial sequence | sequence record 24470 | T7 5'-TAATACGACTCACTATAGGG-3'
CGNNATTCCCTCTAGAATATTTTGTTTAACTTTAAGAAGGAGATATACATATGAGTAATGAACCNNTNGC
CCGTGACAAGGAGATAGTGGATGAGTTTCTGGTCGCNGTGAAAAAAGATATGGGGGTCTATGGGAGGGAC
CAGACTGAGAGTGCTCTGCAGATGGGGGCCCTGTCAGACCTCATAATAACCGATGAAATGTTCAGAACAG
AGGATGGCAGAAGATCACTGAGCATTGCTCAAACGGTTGGGACGAGAATACATATAGTGAGCGTGAGCAA
TGATCCGGGGCAGATAGTGAAGAAATTCGGTGGATTTGCAGGTATTTTGCGCTACAGGGTGCAGCTCGAG
CACCACCACCACCACCACTGAGATCCGGCTGCTAACAAAGCCCGAAAGGAAGCTGAGTTGGCTGCTGCCA
CCGCTGAGCAATAACTAGCATAACCCCTTGGGGCCTCTAAACGGGTCTTGAGGGGTTTTTTGCTGAAAGG
AGGAACTATATCCGGATTGGCGAATGGGACGCGCCCTGTAGCGGCGCATTAACCGCGGCGGNTGTGGTGG
TTACCCGCANCGTGACCGCTACACTTGCCNGCTCCCTAGCGCCCGCTCCCTNTNGCTTTCNTCCCTTCCT
TTCTCGCCACGNTCGCCGGCTTTCCCGCNANATNCNTAATCGGGGGCNTGCCTTTAGGGTCCGATTTAGT
GCTTACNGGCACTCGACCCCAAAACCTGATAGGTGATGNTCNCGTAGTGGGCNTCGCCTGNAACGTTTTC
GCCTTTGAGTGGAGCACGTCTTANNTGGNNCTGTCAAANGGANACCTCACCTNTNCGTCTTCTTGATAAT
GATTGCGATCGCTTGTAAATGGCNTTNAATTACNATTAAT
